Addgene plasmid #100643: YCe1917 HC_Kan_conn_D-F
Purpose: EMMA toolkit Assembly connector D-F
Depositing lab: Yizhi Cai. Depositing organization: University of Edinburgh. Publication: EMMA: An Extensible Mammalian Modular Assembly Toolkit for the Rapid Design and Production of Diverse Expression Vectors. Martella A, Matjusaitis M, Auxillos J, Pollard SM, Cai Y. ACS Synth Biol. 2017 Apr 24. doi: 10.1021/acssynbio.7b00016. PubMed 28418644.
Backbone
  Vector backbone: pSMART HC_Kan
  Vector type: Synthetic Biology
Growth in bacteria
  Bacterial resistance: Kanamycin, 50 μg/mL
  Growth temperature: 37°C
  Growth strain: DH5alpha
  Copy number: High Copy
Gene/Insert
  Gene/Insert name: EMMA toolkit Assembly connector D-F
  Species: Synthetic
  Cloning method: Restriction Enzyme; 5′ cloning site Unknown (unknown if destroyed); 3′ cloning site Unknown (unknown if destroyed)
Terms and licenses: Academic/Nonprofit Terms; Industry Terms: Not Available to Industry
Depositor comments: DNA element with no function. It is used as a bridge to connect parts placed in position 3 and 6 of EMMA platform.
How to cite: YCe1917 HC_Kan_conn_D-F was a gift from Yizhi Cai (Addgene plasmid # 100643 ; http://n2t.net/addgene:100643 ; RRID:Addgene_100643)
