[The description below was written by a language model from this plasmid's Addgene catalogue record and pLannotate feature annotations shown in this document.]
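Description:
YCe1917 HC_Kan_conn_D-F is a small (about 1.9 kb) bacterial part-storage plasmid from the EMMA (Extensible Mammalian Modular Assembly) toolkit, a synthetic-biology system for building mammalian expression vectors from standardised modules placed at defined positions. It is built on the pSMART HC_Kan backbone, which is propagated in E. coli at high copy number from a ColE1/pUC-type origin. Selection is by kanamycin, through an aminoglycoside phosphotransferase (KanR) gene that the annotation places downstream of a cat-type promoter. The feature table also shows phage T3 and T7 early terminators and the bidirectional tonB terminator. These flank the origin and marker, an arrangement typical of this backbone family that insulates the cloning region from transcription reading into or out of the vector.

The insert is a short synthetic "connector D-F". According to the depositor it has no biological function and serves only as a bridge joining parts placed at positions 3 and 6 of the EMMA platform. It therefore allows an assembly to proceed when the intervening positions are left empty, so that a complete set of optional parts is not required. The plasmid carries no mammalian promoter, coding sequence or reporter of its own. The only feature called in the insert region is a 17-nucleotide match to the Tet-responsive PTight promoter, which is far too short to be a working promoter and is most likely a chance similarity within the synthetic spacer. The record does not identify the restriction sites used for cloning or for releasing the connector.
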