Features (pLannotate 1.2.2; 7 found; start..end, strand, type, name):
     95..111     +  promoter       tight TRE promoter (fragment): Tet-responsive promoter PTight, consisting of seven tet operator sequences followed by the minimal CMV promoter
    234..263     +  terminator     T3Te terminator: phage T3 early transcription terminator
    285..872     +  rep_origin     ori: high-copy-number ColE1/pMB1/pBR322/pUC origin of replication
    884..911     -  terminator     T7Te terminator: phage T7 early transcription terminator
    934..1747    -  CDS            KanR (fragment): aminoglycoside phosphotransferase; aph(3')-Ia; confers resistance to kanamycin in bacteria or G418 (Geneticin®) in eukaryotes
   1748..1850    -  promoter       cat promoter: promoter of the E. coli cat gene encoding chloramphenicol acetyltransferase
   1851..1882    -  terminator     tonB terminator: bidirectional E. coli tonB-P14 transcription terminator
>Addgene plasmid #100643 | YCe1917 HC_Kan_conn_D-F | addgene full sequence | sequence record 195017 | Addgene NGS Result
ATGGAGGTCAGGTATGATTTAAATGGTCAGTATTGAGCGATATCTAGAGAATTCGTCAGAAGTTGGTGAG
TTCAGAGCGTCTCAGGACTTAGCCTTTAGTGAACCGTCAGAATTAATTCAGATCGATCTACCAGCGAGAC
GGTGAATGAGGAGATTGAGCTAACGAATTCAAGCTTGATATCATTCAGGACGAGCCTCAGACTCCAGCGT
AACTGGACTGCAATCAACTCACTGGCTCACCTTCACGGGTGGGCCTTTCTTCGGTAGAAAATCAAAGGAT
CTTCTTGAGATCCTTTTTTTCTGCGCGTAATCTGCTGCTTGCAAACAAAAAAACCACCGCTACCAGCGGT
GGTTTGTTTGCCGGATCAAGAGCTACCAACTCTTTTTCCGAGGTAACTGGCTTCAGCAGAGCGCAGATAC
CAAATACTGTTCTTCTAGTGTAGCCGTAGTTAGGCCACCACTTCAAGAACTCTGTAGCACCGCCTACATA
CCTCGCTCTGCTAATCCTGTTACCAGTGGCTGCTGCCAGTGGCGATAAGTCGTGTCTTACCGGGTTGGAC
TCAAGACGATAGTTACCGGATAAGGCGCAGCGGTCGGGCTGAACGGGGGGTTCGTGCACACAGCCCAGCT
TGGAGCGAACGACCTACACCGAACTGAGATACCTACAGCGTGAGCTATGAGAAAGCGCCACGCTTCCCGA
AGGGAGAAAGGCGGACAGGTATCCGGTAAGCGGCAGGGTCGGAACAGGAGAGCGCACGAGGGAGCTTCCA
GGGGGAAACGCCTGGTATCTTTATAGTCCTGTCGGGTTTCGCCACCTCTGACTTGAGCATCGATTTTTGT
GATGCTCGTCAGGGGGGCGGAGCCTATGGAAAAACGCCAGCAACGCAGAAAGGCCCACCCGAAGGTGAGC
CAGGTGATTACATTTGGGCCCTCAGAAAAACTCATCGAGCATCAAGTGAAACTGCAATTTATTCATATCA
GGATTATCAATACCATATTTTTGAAAAAGCCGTTTCTGTAATGAAGGAGAAAACTCACCGAGGCAGTTCC
ATAGGATGGCAAGATCCTGGTATCGGTCTGCGATTCCGACTCGTCCAACATCAATACAACCTATTAATTT
CCCCTCGTCAAAAATAAGGTTATCAAGTGAGAAATCACCATGAGTGACGACTGAATCCGGTGAGAATGGC
AAAAGCTTATGCATTTCTTTCCAGACTTGTTCAACAGGCCAGCCATTACGCTCGTCATCAAAATCACTCG
CACCAACCAAACCGTTATTCATTCGTGATTGCGCCTGAGCGAGACGAAATACGCGATCGCCGTTAAAAGG
ACAATTACAAACAGGAATCGAATGCAACCGGCGCAGGAACACTGCCAGCGCATCAACAATATTTTCACCT
GAATCAGGATATTCTTCTAATACCTGGAATGCTGTTTTCCCTGGGATCGCAGTGGTGAGTAACCATGCAT
CATCAGGAGTACGGATAAAATGCTTGATGGTCGGAAGAGGCATAAATTCCGTCAGCCAGTTTAGCCTGAC
CATCTCATCTGTAACATCATTGGCAACGCTACCTTTGCCATGTTTCAGAAACAACTCTGGCGCATCGGGC
TTCCCATACAATCGATAGATTGTCGCACCTGATTGCCCGACATTATCGCGAGCCCATTTATACCCATATA
AATCAGCATCCATGTTGGAATTTAATCGCGGCCTCGAGCAAGACGTTTCCCGTTGAATATGGCTCATTTT
AGCTTCCTTAGCTCCTGAAAATCTCGATAACTCAAAAAATACGCCCGGTAGTGATCTTATTTCATTATGG
TGAAAGTTGGAACCTCTTACGTGCCGATCAAGTCAAAAGCCTCCGGTCGGAGGCTTTTGACTTTCTGCT
